>Addgene plasmid #232365 | pGL3_FRMD4A | addgene full sequence | sequence record 466694 | Addgene NGS Result
GCTGTAGGTATCTCAGTTCGGTGTAGGTCGTTCGCTCCAAGCTGGGCTGTGTGCACGAACCCCCCGTTCA
GCCCGACCGCTGCGCCTTATCCGGTAACTATCGTCTTGAGTCCAACCCGGTAAGACACGACTTATCGCCA
CTGGCAGCAGCCACTGGTAACAGGATTAGCAGAGCGAGGTATGTAGGCGGTGCTACAGAGTTCTTGAAGT
GGTGGCCTAACTACGGCTACACTAGAAGAACAGTATTTGGTATCTGCGCTCTGCTGAAGCCAGTTACCTT
CGGAAAAAGAGTTGGTAGCTCTTGATCCGGCAAACAAACCACCGCTGGTAGCGGTGGTTTTTTTGTTTGC
AAGCAGCAGATTACGCGCAGAAAAAAAGGATCTCAAGAAGATCCTTTGATCTTTTCTACGGGGTCTGACG
CTCAGTGGAACGAAAACTCACGTTAAGGGATTTTGGTCATGAGATTATCAAAAAGGATCTTCACCTAGAT
CCTTTTAAATTAAAAATGAAGTTTTAAATCAATCTAAAGTATATATGAGTAAACTTGGTCTGACAGTTAC
CAATGCTTAATCAGTGAGGCACCTATCTCAGCGATCTGTCTATTTCGTTCATCCATAGTTGCCTGACTCC
CCGTCGTGTAGATAACTACGATACGGGAGGGCTTACCATCTGGCCCCAGTGCTGCAATGATACCGCGAGA
CCCACGCTCACCGGCTCCAGATTTATCAGCAATAAACCAGCCAGCCGGAAGGGCCGAGCGCAGAAGTGGT
CCTGCAACTTTATCCGCCTCCATCCAGTCTATTAATTGTTGCCGGGAAGCTAGAGTAAGTAGTTCGCCAG
TTAATAGTTTGCGCAACGTTGTTGCCATTGCTACAGGCATCGTGGTGTCACGCTCGTCGTTTGGTATGGC
TTCATTCAGCTCCGGTTCCCAACGATCAAGGCGAGTTACATGATCCCCCATGTTGTGCAAAAAAGCGGTT
AGCTCCTTCGGTCCTCCGATCGTTGTCAGAAGTAAGTTGGCCGCAGTGTTATCACTCATGGTTATGGCAG
CACTGCATAATTCTCTTACTGTCATGCCATCCGTAAGATGCTTTTCTGTGACTGGTGAGTACTCAACCAA
GTCATTCTGAGAATAGTGTATGCGGCGACCGAGTTGCTCTTGCCCGGCGTCAATACGGGATAATACCGCG
CCACATAGCAGAACTTTAAAAGTGCTCATCATTGGAAAACGTTCTTCGGGGCGAAAACTCTCAAGGATCT
TACCGCTGTTGAGATCCAGTTCGATGTAACCCACTCGTGCACCCAACTGATCTTCAGCATCTTTTACTTT
CACCAGCGTTTCTGGGTGAGCAAAAACAGGAAGGCAAAATGCCGCAAAAAAGGGAATAAGGGCGACACGG
AAATGTTGAATACTCATACTCTTCCTTTTTCAATATTATTGAAGCATTTATCAGGGTTATTGTCTCATGA
GCGGATACATATTTGAATGTATTTAGAAAAATAAACAAATAGGGGTTCCGCGCACATTTCCCCGAAAAGT
GCCACCTG
[124 nt withheld, positions 1549-1672]
C
[91 nt withheld, positions 1674-1764]
A
[49 nt withheld, positions 1766-1814]
CCTTTGACGTTGGAGTCCACGTTCTTT
[37 nt withheld, positions 1842-1878]
ACCCTATCTCGGTCTATTCTTTTGATTTATAAGGGATTTTGCCGATTTCGGCCTATTGGTTAAAAAATGA
GCTGATTTAACAAAAATTTAACGCGAATTTTAACAAAATATTAACGCTTACAATTTGCCATTCGCCATTC
AGGCTGCGCAACTGTTGGGAAGGGCGATCGGTGCGGGCCTCTTCGCTATTACGCCAGCCCAAGCTACCAT
GATAAGTAAGTAATATTAAGGTACGGGAGGTACTTGGAGCGGCCGCAATAAAATATCTTTATTTTCATTA
CATCTGTGTGTTGGTTTTTTGTGTGAATCGATAGTACTAACATACGCTCTCCATCAAAACAAAACGAAAC
AAAACAAACTAGCAAAATAGGCTGTCCCCAGTGCAAGTGCAGGTGCCAGAACATTTCTCTATCGATAGGT
ACCGAGCTCTTACGCGTGCTAGCGCATACCTCCAAACAGAGCCAATAGCTGTTGACTCAATTTTTACTAG
GCTTAGCTCTCAAATTTCAGGTGTCTTAATAAGGATTGGGTGGCGAATGATCAACTTTTACATCTGTTTC
TAATTTCCATGCTTCCTTTTCCAGGAGGAGAAATTTAACAAGCAATTTTCTTCAACAGGGGAATAGTTCA
TCTTGGTTCAAGTAATCCCTCTGGTGCTGCAAAGGACAATGGCTTTCTTTAGGGCCATCAGATTCCTTTT
GCTCCTGTGCCCAGGGACATATCACTCCCAGGGTCAACTGTCCATTTGCTCATGGACATCTGGGATGAGT
CACGTGGTATATTTTCCCAAAGTGAGGAAGGAAGAAAAGAAAGCATCTTGAATCTGTTAGAAAGACAGTC
TCTTTGAAGCCTCATGTCATGGGAATATGGTTTATGTTGAATGTGTTCTAGAGTATACCCAACATCCTGT
AAATCAAAACACCAAAGTGCAAGCTGTGACCAGAATGGGTAAAACACCTCCAGTCTCGAGATCTGCGATC
TGCATCTCAATTAGTCAGCAACCATAGTCCCGCCCCTAACTCCGCCCATCCCGCCCCTAACTCCGCCCAG
TTCCGCCCATTCTCCGCCCCATCGCTGACTAATTTTTTTTATTTATGCAGAGGCCGAGGCCGCCTCGGCC
TCTGAGCTATTCCAGAAGTAGTGAGGAGGCTTTTTTGGAGGCCTAGGCTTTTGCAAAAAGCTTGGCATTC
CGGTACTGTTGGTAAAGCCACCATGGAAGACGCCAAAAACATAAAGAAAGGCCCGGCGCCATTCTATCCG
CTGGAAGATGGAACCGCTGGAGAGCAACTGCATAAGGCTATGAAGAGATACGCCCTGGTTCCTGGAACAA
TTGCTTTTACAGATGCACATATCGAGGTGGACATCACTTACGCTGAGTACTTCGAAATGTCCGTTCGGTT
GGCAGAAGCTATGAAACGATATGGGCTGAATACAAATCACAGAATCGTCGTATGCAGTGAAAACTCTCTT
CAATTCTTTATGCCGGTGTTGGGCGCGTTATTTATCGGAGTTGCAGTTGCGCCCGCGAACGACATTTATA
ATGAACGTGAATTGCTCAACAGTATGGGCATTTCGCAGCCTACCGTGGTGTTCGTTTCCAAAAAGGGGTT
GCAAAAAATTTTGAACGTGCAAAAAAAGCTCCCAATCATCCAAAAAATTATTATCATGGATTCTAAAACG
GATTACCAGGGATTTCAGTCGATGTACACGTTCGTCACATCTCATCTACCTCCCGGTTTTAATGAATACG
ATTTTGTGCCAGAGTCCTTCGATAGGGACAAGACAATTGCACTGATCATGAACTCCTCTGGATCTACTGG
TCTGCCTAAAGGTGTCGCTCTGCCTCATAGAACTGCCTGCGTGAGATTCTCGCATGCCAGAGATCCTATT
TTTGGCAATCAAATCATTCCGGATACTGCGATTTTAAGTGTTGTTCCATTCCATCACGGTTTTGGAATGT
TTACTACACTCGGATATTTGATATGTGGATTTCGAGTCGTCTTAATGTATAGATTTGAAGAAGAGCTGTT
TCTGAGGAGCCTTCAGGATTACAAGATTCAAAGTGCGCTGCTGGTGCCAACCCTATTCTCCTTCTTCGCC
AAAAGCACTCTGATTGACAAATACGATTTATCTAATTTACACGAAATTGCTTCTGGTGGCGCTCCCCTCT
CTAAGGAAGTCGGGGAAGCGGTTGCCAAGAGGTTCCATCTGCCAGGTATCAGGCAAGGATATGGGCTCAC
TGAGACTACATCAGCTATTCTGATTACACCCGAGGGGGATGATAAACCGGGCGCGGTCGGTAAAGTTGTT
CCATTTTTTGAAGCGAAGGTTGTGGATCTGGATACCGGGAAAACGCTGGGCGTTAATCAAAGAGGCGAAC
TGTGTGTGAGAGGTCCTATGATTATGTCCGGTTATGTAAACAATCCGGAAGCGACCAACGCCTTGATTGA
CAAGGATGGATGGCTACATTCTGGAGACATAGCTTACTGGGACGAAGACGAACACTTCTTCATCGTTGAC
CGCCTGAAGTCTCTGATTAAGTACAAAGGCTATCAGGTGGCTCCCGCTGAATTGGAATCCATCTTGCTCC
AACACCCCAACATCTTCGACGCAGGTGTCGCAGGTCTTCCCGACGATGACGCCGGTGAACTTCCCGCCGC
CGTTGTTGTTTTGGAGCACGGAAAGACGATGACGGAAAAAGAGATCGTGGATTACGTCGCCAGTCAAGTA
ACAACCGCGAAAAAGTTGCGCGGAGGAGTTGTGTTTGTGGACGAAGTACCGAAAGGTCTTACCGGAAAAC
TCGACGCAAGAAAAATCAGAGAGATCCTCATAAAGGCCAAGAAGGGCGGAAAGATCGCCGTGTAATTCTA
GAGTCGGGGCGGCCGGCCGCTTCGAGCAGACATGATAAGATACATTGATGAGTTTGGACAAACCACAACT
AGAATGCAGTGAAAAAAATGCTTTATTTGTGAAATTTGTGATGCTATTGCTTTATTTGTAACCATTATAA
GCTGCAATAAACAAGTTAACAACAACAATTGCATTCATTTTATGTTTCAGGTTCAGGGGGAGGTGTGGGA
GGTTTTTTAAAGCAAGTAAAACCTCTACAAATGTGGTAAAATCGATAAGGATCTGGATCCGTCGACCGAT
GCCCTTGAGAGCCTTCAACCCAGTCAGCTCCTTCCGGTGGGCGCGGGGCATGACTATCGTCGCCGCACTT
ATGACTGTCTTCTTTATCATGCAACTCGTAGGACAGGTGCCGGCAGCGCTCTTCCGCTTCCTCGCTCACT
GACTCGCTGCGCTCGGTCGTTCGGCTGCGGCGAGCGGTATCAGCTCACTCAAAGGCGGTAATACGGTTAT
CCACAGAATCAGGGGATAACGCAGGAAAGAACATGTGAGCAAAAGGCCAGCAAAAGGCCAGGAACCGTAA
AAAGGCCGCGTTGCTGGCGTTTTTCCATAGGCTCCGCCCCCCTGACGAGCATCACAAAAATCGACGCTCA
AGTCAGAGGTGGCGAAACCCGACAGGACTATAAAGATACCAGGCGTTTCCCCCTGGAAGCTCCCTCGTGC
GCTCTCCTGTTCCGACCCTGCCGCTTACCGGATACCTGTCCGCCTTTCTCCCTTCGGGAAGCGTGGCGCT
TTCTCATAGCTCAC
Features (pLannotate 1.2.2; 12 found; start..end, strand, type, name):
    557..1417    -  CDS            AmpR: β-lactamase; bla; confers resistance to ampicillin, carbenicillin, and related antibiotics
   1418..1522    -  promoter       AmpR promoter: bla
   1549..1977    +  rep_origin     f1 ori (sequence partly withheld): f1 bacteriophage origin of replication; arrow indicates direction of (+) strand synthesis
   2009..2076    -  CDS            lacZα (fragment): LacZα fragment of β-galactosidase; lacZ fragment
   2135..2183    +  polyA_signal   poly(A) signal: synthetic polyadenylation signal
   2197..2288    +  misc_feature   pause site: RNA polymerase II transcriptional pause signal from the human α2 globin gene
   2859..3055    +  promoter       SV40 promoter: SV40 early promoter
   3091..4743    +  CDS            luciferase: firefly luciferase; luc+; enhanced luc+ version of the luciferase gene
   4784..4905    -  polyA_signal   SV40 poly(A) signal: SV40 polyadenylation signal
   4928..4996    -  CDS            large T antigen (fragment): large T antigen from SV40 (simian virus 40)
   5018..5150    +  CDS            TcR (fragment): tetracycline efflux protein; tet; confers resistance to tetracycline
   5330..386     -  rep_origin     ori (across the origin): high-copy-number ColE1/pMB1/pBR322/pUC origin of replication
