[The description below was written by a language model from this plasmid's Addgene catalogue record and pLannotate feature annotations shown in this document.]
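Description:
pGL3_FRMD4A is a firefly luciferase reporter plasmid built on the Promega pGL3 backbone and used to test the activity of a candidate human enhancer in transfected mammalian cells. The insert is a roughly 500 bp non-coding genomic segment located near the FRMD4A gene on human chromosome 10. It is a putative regulatory element, not the FRMD4A coding sequence. The record says it was introduced by restriction cloning, but the sites used are not given. The enhancer itself is not annotated in the feature table. An unannotated gap of about 570 bp between the upstream transcriptional pause site and the SV40 promoter is consistent with the fragment sitting immediately upstream of the promoter, although this placement is an inference, not something the record states.

The reporter unit consists of the SV40 early promoter driving the enhanced luc+ firefly luciferase gene, terminated by the SV40 late-region polyadenylation signal. The short large T antigen fragment detected next to it is simply part of that SV40 segment. Because the SV40 promoter alone gives modest basal expression, an active enhancer placed in cis raises luciferase output, and this gives a quantitative readout of enhancer strength. A synthetic poly(A) signal and an RNA polymerase II pause site from the human α2 globin gene lie upstream of the cloning region and block read-through transcription from the backbone that would otherwise add background signal.

In bacteria, the 5.5 kb plasmid replicates from a high-copy ColE1/pUC-type origin and is selected with ampicillin through the β-lactamase gene. An f1 origin allows single-stranded DNA production. The small lacZα and tetracycline-resistance fragments are non-functional backbone remnants.
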