Addgene plasmid #232365: pGL3_FRMD4A
Purpose: Enhancer near FRMD4A, chr10:14017469-14017970 cloned into pGL3
Depositing lab: Joanna Wysocka. Depositing organization: Stanford University.
Backbone
  Vector backbone: pGL3 Luciferase Reporter Vector
  Backbone manufacturer: Promega
  Vector type: Luciferase
Growth in bacteria
  Bacterial resistance: Ampicillin, 100 μg/mL
  Growth temperature: 37°C
  Growth strain: DH5alpha
  Copy number: High Copy
Gene/Insert
  Gene/Insert name: FRMD4A
  Species: H. sapiens (human)
  Entrez Gene: FRMD4A (a.k.a. FRMD4, FLJ10210, KIAA1294, bA295P9.4)
  Cloning method: Restriction Enzyme; 5′ cloning site Unknown (unknown if destroyed)
Terms and licenses: Academic/Nonprofit Terms; Industry Terms: Not Available to Industry
How to cite: pGL3_FRMD4A was a gift from Joanna Wysocka (Addgene plasmid # 232365 ; http://n2t.net/addgene:232365 ; RRID:Addgene_232365)
